>Addgene plasmid #215487 | FUW-hSNCA(D2R)-NE | addgene full sequence | sequence record 426301 | Addgene NGS Result
TCCCGATCCCCTATGGTGCACTCTCAGTACAATCTGCTCTGATGCCGCATAGTTAAGCCAGTATCTGCTC
CCTGCTTGTGTGTTGGAGGTCGCTGAGTAGTGCGCGAGCAAAATTTAAGCTACAACAAGGCAAGGCTTGA
CCGACAATTGCATGAAGAATCTGCTTAGGGTTAGGCGTTTTGCGCTGCTTCGCGATGTACGGGCCAGATA
TACGCGTTGACATTGATTATTGACTAGTTATTAATAGTAATCAATTACGGGGTCATTAGTTCATAGCCCA
TATATGGAGTTCCGCGTTACATAACTTACGGTAAATGGCCCGCCTGGCTGACCGCCCAACGACCCCCGCC
CATTGACGTCAATAATGACGTATGTTCCCATAGTAACGCCAATAGGGACTTTCCATTGACGTCAATGGGT
GGAGTATTTACGGTAAACTGCCCACTTGGCAGTACATCAAGTGTATCATATGCCAAGTACGCCCCCTATT
GACGTCAATGACGGTAAATGGCCCGCCTGGCATTATGCCCAGTACATGACCTTATGGGACTTTCCTACTT
GGCAGTACATCTACGTATTAGTCATCGCTATTACCATGGTGATGCGGTTTTGGCAGTACATCAATGGGCG
TGGATAGCGGTTTGACTCACGGGGATTTCCAAGTCTCCACCCCATTGACGTCAATGGGAGTTTGTTTTGG
CACCAAAATCAACGGGACTTTCCAAAATGTCGTAACAACTCCGCCCCATTGACGCAAATGGGCGGTAGGC
GTGTACGGTGGGAGGTCTATATAAGCAGCGCGTTTTGCCTGTACTGGGTCTCTCTGGTTAGACCAGATCT
GAGCCTGGGAGCTCTCTGGCTAACTAGGGAACCCACTGCTTAAGCCTCAATAAAGCTTGCCTTGAGTGCT
TCAAGTAGTGTGTGCCCGTCTGTTGTGTGACTCTGGTAACTAGAGATCCCTCAGACCCTTTTAGTCAGTG
TGGAAAATCTCTAGCAGTGGCGCCCGAACAGGGACTTGAAAGCGAAAGGGAAACCAGAGGAGCTCTCTCG
ACGCAGGACTCGGCTTGCTGAAGCGCGCACGGCAAGAGGCGAGGGGCGGCGACTGGTGAGTACGCCAAAA
ATTTTGACTAGCGGAGGCTAGAAGGAGAGAGATGGGTGCGAGAGCGTCAGTATTAAGCGGGGGAGAATTA
GATCGCGATGGGAAAAAATTCGGTTAAGGCCAGGGGGAAAGAAAAAATATAAATTAAAACATATAGTATG
GGCAAGCAGGGAGCTAGAACGATTCGCAGTTAATCCTGGCCTGTTAGAAACATCAGAAGGCTGTAGACAA
ATACTGGGACAGCTACAACCATCCCTTCAGACAGGATCAGAAGAACTTAGATCATTATATAATACAGTAG
CAACCCTCTATTGTGTGCATCAAAGGATAGAGATAAAAGACACCAAGGAAGCTTTAGACAAGATAGAGGA
AGAGCAAAACAAAAGTAAGACCACCGCACAGCAAGCGGCCGCTGATCTTCAGACCTGGAGGAGGAGATAT
GAGGGACAATTGGAGAAGTGAATTATATAAATATAAAGTAGTAAAAATTGAACCATTAGGAGTAGCACCC
ACCAAGGCAAAGAGAAGAGTGGTGCAGAGAGAAAAAAGAGCAGTGGGAATAGGAGCTTTGTTCCTTGGGT
TCTTGGGAGCAGCAGGAAGCACTATGGGCGCAGCGTCAATGACGCTGACGGTACAGGCCAGACAATTATT
GTCTGGTATAGTGCAGCAGCAGAACAATTTGCTGAGGGCTATTGAGGCGCAACAGCATCTGTTGCAACTC
ACAGTCTGGGGCATCAAGCAGCTCCAGGCAAGAATCCTGGCTGTGGAAAGATACCTAAAGGATCAACAGC
TCCTGGGGATTTGGGGTTGCTCTGGAAAACTCATTTGCACCACTGCTGTGCCTTGGAATGCTAGTTGGAG
TAATAAATCTCTGGAACAGATTTGGAATCACACGACCTGGATGGAGTGGGACAGAGAAATTAACAATTAC
ACAAGCTTAATACACTCCTTAATTGAAGAATCGCAAAACCAGCAAGAAAAGAATGAACAAGAATTATTGG
AATTAGATAAATGGGCAAGTTTGTGGAATTGGTTTAACATAACAAATTGGCTGTGGTATATAAAATTATT
CATAATGATAGTAGGAGGCTTGGTAGGTTTAAGAATAGTTTTTGCTGTACTTTCTATAGTGAATAGAGTT
AGGCAGGGATATTCACCATTATCGTTTCAGACCCACCTCCCAACCCCGAGGGGACCCGACAGGCCCGAAG
GAATAGAAGAAGAAGGTGGAGAGAGAGACAGAGACAGATCCATTCGATTAGTGAACGGATCGGCACTGCG
TGCGCCAATTCTGCAGACAAATGGCAGTATTCATCCACAATTTTAAAAGAAAAGGGGGGATTGGGGGGTA
CAGTGCAGGGGAAAGAATAGTAGACATAATAGCAACAGACATACAAACTAAAGAATTACAAAAACAAATT
ACAAAAATTCAAAATTTTCGGGTTTATTACAGGGACAGCAGAGATCCAGTTTGGTTAATTAACCCGTGTC
GGCTCCAGATCTGGCCTCCGCGCCGGGTTTTGGCGCCTCCCGCGGGCGCCCCCCTCCTCACGGCGAGCGC
TGCCACGTCAGACGAAGGGCGCAGCGAGCGTCCTGATCCTTCCGCCCGGACGCTCAGGACAGCGGCCCGC
TGCTCATAAGACTCGGCCTTAGAACCCCAGTATCAGCAGAAGGACATTTTAGGACGGGACTTGGGTGACT
CTAGGGCACTGGTTTTCTTTCCAGAGAGCGGAACAGGCGAGGAAAAGTAGTCCCTTCTCGGCGATTCTGC
GGAGGGATCTCCGTGGGGCGGTGAACGCCGATGATTATATAAGGACGCGCCGGGTGTGGCACAGCTAGTT
CCGTCGCAGCCGGGATTTGGGTCGCGGTTCTTGTTTGTGGATCGCTGTGATCGTCACTTGGTGAGTAGCG
GGCTGCTGGGCTGGCCGGGGCTTTCGTGGCCGCCGGGCCGCTCGGTGGGACGGAAGCGTGTGGAGAGACC
GCCAAGGGCTGTAGTCTGGGTCCGCGAGCAAGGTTGCCCTGAACTGGGGGTTGGGGGGAGCGCAGCAAAA
TGGCGGCTGTTCCCGAGTCTTGAATGGAAGACGCTTGTGAGGCGGGCTGTGAGGTCGTTGAAACAAGGTG
GGGGGCATGGTGGGCGGCAAGAACCCAAGGTCTTGAGGCCTTCGCTAATGCGGGAAAGCTCTTATTCGGG
TGAGATGGGCTGGGGCACCATCTGGGGACCCTGACGTGAAGTTTGTCACTGACTGGAGAACTCGGTTTGT
CGTCTGTTGCGGGGGCGGCAGTTATGGCGGTGCCGTTGGGCAGTGCACCCGTACCTTTGGGAGCGCGCGC
CCTCGTCGTGTCGTGACGTCACCCGTTCTGTTGGCTTATAATGCAGGGTGGGGCCACCTGCCGGTAGGTG
TGCGGTAGGCTTTTCTCCGTCGCAGGACGCAGGGTTCGGGCCTAGGGTAGGCTCTCCTGAATCGACAGGC
GCCGGACCTCTGGTGAGGGGAGGGATAAGTGAGGCGTCAGTTTCTTTGGTCGGTTTTATGTACCTATCTT
CTTAAGTAGCTGAAGCTCCGGTTTTGAACTATGCGCTCGGGGTTGGCGAGTGTGTTTTGTGAAGTTTTTT
AGGCACCTTTTGAAATGTAATCATTTGGGTCAATATGTAATTTTCAGTGTTAGACTAGTAAATTGTCCGC
TAAATTCTGGCCGTTTTTGGCTTTTTTGTTAGACGAAGCTTGGGCTGCAGGTCGACTCTAGAGCCACCAT
GCGTGTATTCATGAAAGGACTTTCAAAGGCCAAGGAGGGAGTTGTGGCTGCTGCTGAGAAAACCAAACAG
GGTGTGGCAGAAGCAGCAGGAAAGACAAAAGAG
[192 nt withheld, positions 3954-4145]
TTGGGCAAGAATGAAGAAGGAGCCCCACAGGAAGGGATTCTGGAAGATATGCCTGTGGATCCTGACAATG
AGGCTTATGAAATGCCTTCTGAGGAAGGGTATCAAGACTACGAACCTGAAGCCACCAAAGAAAACCCGCG
TAGCAACCAGGAAGAAAGCTATGATGATAACGAAAGCTAAGGATCCGTTAACAATTCGATATCAAGCTTA
TCGATAATCAACCTCTGGATTACAAAATTTGTGAAAGATTGACTGGTATTCTTAACTATGTTGCTCCTTT
TACGCTATGTGGATACGCTGCTTTAATGCCTTTGTATCATGCTATTGCTTCCCGTATGGCTTTCATTTTC
TCCTCCTTGTATAAATCCTGGTTGCTGTCTCTTTATGAGGAGTTGTGGCCCGTTGTCAGGCAACGTGGCG
TGGTGTGCACTGTGTTTGCTGACGCAACCCCCACTGGTTGGGGCATTGCCACCACCTGTCAGCTCCTTTC
CGGGACTTTCGCTTTCCCCCTCCCTATTGCCACGGCGGAACTCATCGCCGCCTGCCTTGCCCGCTGCTGG
ACAGGGGCTCGGCTGTTGGGCACTGACAATTCCGTGGTGTTGTCGGGGAAATCATCGTCCTTTCCTTGGC
TGCTCGCCTGTGTTGCCACCTGGATTCTGCGCGGGACGTCCTTCTGCTACGTCCCTTCGGCCCTCAATCC
AGCGGACCTTCCTTCCCGCGGCCTGCTGCCGGCTCTGCGGCCTCTTCCGCGTCTTCGCCTTCGCCCTCAG
ACGAGTCGGATCTCCCTTTGGGCCGCCTCCCCGCATCGATACCGTCGACCTCGAGACCTAGAAAAACATG
GAGCAATCACAAGTAGCAATACAGCAGCTACCAATGCTGATTGTGCCTGGCTAGAAGCACAAGAGGAGGA
GGAGGTGGGTTTTCCAGTCACACCTCAGGTACCTTTAAGACCAATGACTTACAAGGCAGCTGTAGATCTT
AGCCACTTTTTAAAAGAAAAGGGGGGACTGGAAGGGCTAATTCACTCCCAACGAAGACAAGATATCCTTG
ATCTGTGGATCTACCACACACAAGGCTACTTCCCTGATTGGCAGAACTACACACCAGGGCCAGGGATCAG
ATATCCACTGACCTTTGGATGGTGCTACAAGCTAGTACCAGTTGAGCAAGAGAAGGTAGAAGAAGCCAAT
GAAGGAGAGAACACCCGCTTGTTACACCCTGTGAGCCTGCATGGGATGGATGACCCGGAGAGAGAAGTAT
TAGAGTGGAGGTTTGACAGCCGCCTAGCATTTCATCACATGGCCCGAGAGCTGCATCCGGACTGTACTGG
GTCTCTCTGGTTAGACCAGATCTGAGCCTGGGAGCTCTCTGGCTAACTAGGGAACCCACTGCTTAAGCCT
CAATAAAGCTTGCCTTGAGTGCTTCAAGTAGTGTGTGCCCGTCTGTTGTGTGACTCTGGTAACTAGAGAT
CCCTCAGACCCTTTTAGTCAGTGTGGAAAATCTCTAGCAGGGCCCGTTTAAACCCGCTGATCAGCCTCGA
CTGTGCCTTCTAGTTGCCAGCCATCTGTTGTTTGCCCCTCCCCCGTGCCTTCCTTGACCCTGGAAGGTGC
CACTCCCACTGTCCTTTCCTAATAAAATGAGGAAATTGCATCGCATTGTCTGAGTAGGTGTCATTCTATT
CTGGGGGGTGGGGTGGGGCAGGACAGCAAGGGGGAGGATTGGGAAGACAATAGCAGGCATGCTGGGGATG
CGGTGGGCTCTATGGCTTCTGAGGCGGAAAGAACCAGCTGGGGCTCTAGGGGGTATCCCC
[124 nt withheld, positions 5956-6079]
C
[91 nt withheld, positions 6081-6171]
A
[49 nt withheld, positions 6173-6221]
CCTTTGACGTTGGAGTCCACGTTCTTT
[37 nt withheld, positions 6249-6285]
ACCCTATCTCGGTCTATTCTTTTGATTTATAAGGGATTTTGCCGATTTCGGCCTATTGGTTAAAAAATGA
GCTGATTTAACAAAAATTTAACGCGAATTAATTCTGTGGAATGTGTGTCAGTTAGGGTGTGGAAAGTCCC
CAGGCTCCCCAGCAGGCAGAAGTATGCAAAGCATGCATCTCAATTAGTCAGCAACCAGGTGTGGAAAGTC
CCCAGGCTCCCCAGCAGGCAGAAGTATGCAAAGCATGCATCTCAATTAGTCAGCAACCATAGTCCCGCCC
CTAACTCCGCCCATCCCGCCCCTAACTCCGCCCAGTTCCGCCCATTCTCCGCCCCATGGCTGACTAATTT
TTTTTATTTATGCAGAGGCCGAGGCCGCCTCTGCCTCTGAGCTATTCCAGAAGTAGTGAGGAGGCTTTTT
TGGAGGCCTAGGCTTTTGCAAAAAGCTCCCGGGAGCTTGTATATCCATTTTCGGATCTGATCAGCACGTG
TTGACAATTAATCATCGGCATAGTATATCGGCATAGTATAATACGACAAGGTGAGGAACTAAACCATGGC
CAAGTTGACCAGTGCCGTTCCGGTGCTCACCGCGCGCGACGTCGCCGGAGCGGTCGAGTTCTGGACCGAC
CGGCTCGGGTTCTCCCGGGACTTCGTGGAGGACGACTTCGCCGGTGTGGTCCGGGACGACGTGACCCTGT
TCATCAGCGCGGTCCAGGACCAGGTGGTGCCGGACAACACCCTGGCCTGGGTGTGGGTGCGCGGCCTGGA
CGAGCTGTACGCCGAGTGGTCGGAGGTCGTGTCCACGAACTTCCGGGACGCCTCCGGGCCGGCCATGACC
GAGATCGGCGAGCAGCCGTGGGGGCGGGAGTTCGCCCTGCGCGACCCGGCCGGCAACTGCGTGCACTTCG
TGGCCGAGGAGCAGGACTGACACGTGCTACGAGATTTCGATTCCACCGCCGCCTTCTATGAAAGGTTGGG
CTTCGGAATCGTTTTCCGGGACGCCGGCTGGATGATCCTCCAGCGCGGGGATCTCATGCTGGAGTTCTTC
GCCCACCCCAACTTGTTTATTGCAGCTTATAATGGTTACAAATAAAGCAATAGCATCACAAATTTCACAA
ATAAAGCATTTTTTTCACTGCATTCTAGTTGTGGTTTGTCCAAACTCATCAATGTATCTTATCATGTCTG
TATACCGTCGACCTCTAGCTAGAGCTTGGCGTAATCATGGTCATAGCTGTTTCCTGTGTGAAATTGTTAT
CCGCTCACAATTCCACACAACATACGAGCCGGAAGCATAAAGTGTAAAGCCTGGGGTGCCTAATGAGTGA
GCTAACTCACATTAATTGCGTTGCGCTCACTGCCCGCTTTCCAGTCGGGAAACCTGTCGTGCCAGCTGCA
TTAATGAATCGGCCAACGCGCGGGGAGAGGCGGTTTGCGTATTGGGCGCTCTTCCGCTTCCTCGCTCACT
GACTCGCTGCGCTCGGTCGTTCGGCTGCGGCGAGCGGTATCAGCTCACTCAAAGGCGGTAATACGGTTAT
CCACAGAATCAGGGGATAACGCAGGAAAGAACATGTGAGCAAAAGGCCAGCAAAAGGCCAGGAACCGTAA
AAAGGCCGCGTTGCTGGCGTTTTTCCATAGGCTCCGCCCCCCTGACGAGCATCACAAAAATCGACGCTCA
AGTCAGAGGTGGCGAAACCCGACAGGACTATAAAGATACCAGGCGTTTCCCCCTGGAAGCTCCCTCGTGC
GCTCTCCTGTTCCGACCCTGCCGCTTACCGGATACCTGTCCGCCTTTCTCCCTTCGGGAAGCGTGGCGCT
TTCTCATAGCTCACGCTGTAGGTATCTCAGTTCGGTGTAGGTCGTTCGCTCCAAGCTGGGCTGTGTGCAC
GAACCCCCCGTTCAGCCCGACCGCTGCGCCTTATCCGGTAACTATCGTCTTGAGTCCAACCCGGTAAGAC
ACGACTTATCGCCACTGGCAGCAGCCACTGGTAACAGGATTAGCAGAGCGAGGTATGTAGGCGGTGCTAC
AGAGTTCTTGAAGTGGTGGCCTAACTACGGCTACACTAGAAGAACAGTATTTGGTATCTGCGCTCTGCTG
AAGCCAGTTACCTTCGGAAAAAGAGTTGGTAGCTCTTGATCCGGCAAACAAACCACCGCTGGTAGCGGTG
GTTTTTTTGTTTGCAAGCAGCAGATTACGCGCAGAAAAAAAGGATCTCAAGAAGATCCTTTGATCTTTTC
TACGGGGTCTGACGCTCAGTGGAACGAAAACTCACGTTAAGGGATTTTGGTCATGAGATTATCAAAAAGG
ATCTTCACCTAGATCCTTTTAAATTAAAAATGAAGTTTTAAATCAATCTAAAGTATATATGAGTAAACTT
GGTCTGACAGTTACCAATGCTTAATCAGTGAGGCACCTATCTCAGCGATCTGTCTATTTCGTTCATCCAT
AGTTGCCTGACTCCCCGTCGTGTAGATAACTACGATACGGGAGGGCTTACCATCTGGCCCCAGTGCTGCA
ATGATACCGCGAGACCCACGCTCACCGGCTCCAGATTTATCAGCAATAAACCAGCCAGCCGGAAGGGCCG
AGCGCAGAAGTGGTCCTGCAACTTTATCCGCCTCCATCCAGTCTATTAATTGTTGCCGGGAAGCTAGAGT
AAGTAGTTCGCCAGTTAATAGTTTGCGCAACGTTGTTGCCATTGCTACAGGCATCGTGGTGTCACGCTCG
TCGTTTGGTATGGCTTCATTCAGCTCCGGTTCCCAACGATCAAGGCGAGTTACATGATCCCCCATGTTGT
GCAAAAAAGCGGTTAGCTCCTTCGGTCCTCCGATCGTTGTCAGAAGTAAGTTGGCCGCAGTGTTATCACT
CATGGTTATGGCAGCACTGCATAATTCTCTTACTGTCATGCCATCCGTAAGATGCTTTTCTGTGACTGGT
GAGTACTCAACCAAGTCATTCTGAGAATAGTGTATGCGGCGACCGAGTTGCTCTTGCCCGGCGTCAATAC
GGGATAATACCGCGCCACATAGCAGAACTTTAAAAGTGCTCATCATTGGAAAACGTTCTTCGGGGCGAAA
ACTCTCAAGGATCTTACCGCTGTTGAGATCCAGTTCTATGTAACCCACTCGTGCACCCAACTGATCTTCA
GCATCTTTTACTTTCACCAGCGTTTCTGGGTGAGCAAAAACAGGAAGGCAAAATGCCGCAAAAAAGGGAA
TAAGGGCGACACGGAAATGTTGAATACTCATACTCTTCCTTTTTCAATATTATTGAAGCATTTATCAGGG
TTATTGTCTCATGAGCGGATACATATTTGAATGTATTTAGAAAAATAAACAAATAGGGGTTCCGCGCACA
TTTCCCCGAAAAGTGCCACCTGACGTCGACGGATCGGGAGATC
Features (pLannotate 1.2.2; 31 found; start..end, strand, type, name):
     12..64      -  misc_feature   bom (fragment): basis of mobility region from pBR322
    219..598     +  enhancer       CMV enhancer: human cytomegalovirus immediate early enhancer
    599..798     +  promoter       CMV promoter: human cytomegalovirus (CMV) immediate early promoter
    816..996     +  LTR            5' LTR (truncated): truncated 5' long terminal repeat (LTR) from HIV-1
   1043..1168    +  misc_feature   HIV-1 Ψ: packaging signal of human immunodeficiency virus type 1
   1152..1515    +  CDS            HIV-1 gag (fragment): gag protein from human immunodeficiency virus 1; gag
   1661..1894    +  misc_feature   RRE: The Rev response element (RRE) of HIV-1 allows for Rev-dependent mRNA export from the nucleus to the cytoplasm.
   2271..2371    +  CDS            Rev (fragment): human immunodeficiency virus 1 (HIV-1) Rev protein; rev; enhances nuclear export of unspliced and incompletely spliced viral mRNAs
   2421..2538    +  misc_feature   cPPT/CTS: central polypurine tract and central termination sequence of HIV-1
   2603..3814    +  promoter       UbC promoter: human ubiquitin C promoter
   3825..3843    -  misc_feature   MCS (fragment): pUC18/19 multiple cloning site
   3849..4268    +  CDS            SNCA (sequence partly withheld): SYUA_HUMAN - Also known as NACP, PARK1. Experimental evidence at protein level: Swiss-Prot protein existence level 1. Neuronal protein that plays several roles in synaptic activity such as regulation of synaptic vesicle trafficking and subsequent neurotransmitter release. Participates as a monomer in synaptic vesicle exocytosis by enhancing vesicle priming, fusion and dilation of exocytotic fusion pores (PubMed:28288128, PubMed:30404828). Mechanistically, acts by increasing local Ca(2+) release from microdomains which is essential for the enhancement of ATP-induced exocytosis (PubMed:30404828)
   4338..4361    +  misc_feature   MCS (fragment): pBluescript multiple cloning site
   4361..4949    +  misc_feature   WPRE: woodchuck hepatitis virus posttranscriptional regulatory element
   4886..5467    +  CDS            nef (fragment): NEF_HV1H2 - Experimental evidence at protein level: Swiss-Prot protein existence level 1. Extracellular Nef protein targets CD4(+) T-lymphocytes for apoptosis by interacting with CXCR4 surface receptors. From Human immunodeficiency virus type 1 group M subtype B (isolate HXB2) (HIV-1).
   5474..5654    +  LTR            5' LTR (truncated): truncated 5' long terminal repeat (LTR) from HIV-1
   5686..5910    +  polyA_signal   bGH poly(A) signal: bovine growth hormone polyadenylation signal
   5914..5935    +  promoter       SV40 promoter (fragment): SV40 enhancer and early promoter
   5956..6384    +  rep_origin     f1 ori (sequence partly withheld): f1 bacteriophage origin of replication; arrow indicates direction of (+) strand synthesis
   6398..6727    +  promoter       SV40 promoter: SV40 enhancer and early promoter
   6775..6822    +  promoter       EM7 promoter: synthetic bacterial promoter&nbsp
   6841..7215    +  CDS            BleoR: antibiotic-binding protein; Sh ble from Streptoalloteichus hindustanus; confers resistance to bleomycin, phleomycin, and Zeocin™
   7225..7350    +  CDS            ble (fragment): BLE_KLEPN - Experimental evidence at protein level: Swiss-Prot protein existence level 1. Binding protein with a strong affinity to the bleomycin family of antibiotics. Binds to CL990; an antimitotic-antibiotic compound. From Klebsiella pneumoniae.
   7345..7466    +  polyA_signal   SV40 poly(A) signal: SV40 polyadenylation signal
   7539..7555    -  protein_bind   lac operator: The lac repressor binds to the lac operator to inhibit transcription in E. coli. This inhibition can be relieved by adding lactose or isopropyl-β-D-thiogalactopyranoside (IPTG). lac repressor encoded by lacI
   7563..7593    -  promoter       lac promoter: promoter for the E. coli lac operon
   7608..7629    -  protein_bind   CAP binding site: CAP binding activates transcription in the presence of cAMP. E. coli catabolite activator protein
   7642..7734    -  CDS            lacI (fragment): lac repressor; lacI; The lac repressor binds to the lac operator to inhibit transcription in E. coli. This inhibition can be relieved by adding lactose or isopropyl-β-D-thiogalactopyranoside (IPTG).
   7917..8505    -  rep_origin     ori: high-copy-number ColE1/pMB1/pBR322/pUC origin of replication
   8676..9536    -  CDS            AmpR: β-lactamase; bla; confers resistance to ampicillin, carbenicillin, and related antibiotics
   9537..9641    -  promoter       AmpR promoter: bla
