[The description below was written by a language model from this plasmid's Addgene catalogue record and pLannotate feature annotations shown in this document.]
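Description:
FUW-hSNCA(D2R)-NE is a third-generation-style HIV-1 lentiviral transfer plasmid, listed as built on the HR'CS-G backbone, for expressing a mutant form of human alpha-synuclein in mammalian cells. It is maintained in E. coli through a high-copy ColE1/pUC-type origin with ampicillin resistance, and it also carries an f1 origin. Outside the viral region sits an SV40/EM7-driven bleomycin/Zeocin resistance cassette with an SV40 polyadenylation signal. Because this cassette lies downstream of the 3' LTR, it would not be packaged into the viral genome.

Viral genomic RNA is transcribed in packaging cells from a CMV enhancer/promoter fused to a truncated 5' LTR. This is followed by the Ψ packaging signal with a gag fragment, the Rev response element for Rev-dependent nuclear export, and the cPPT/CTS, which aids nuclear import of the reverse-transcribed genome. The internal expression cassette uses the human ubiquitin C promoter to drive the SNCA coding sequence, in which the second residue, aspartate, is changed to arginine. A C-terminal NE epitope tag, recorded in the catalogue but not separately annotated in the feature table, allows detection of the expressed protein. A WPRE downstream enhances transcript stability and expression, and the unit ends in a truncated 3' LTR followed by a bGH polyadenylation signal.

The associated publication concerns CRISPR screening that identified partial inhibition of NatB as a way to lower alpha-synuclein levels in human neurons. NatB is an N-terminal acetyltransferase whose substrate recognition generally depends on the first residues of a protein, so the D2R variant is plausibly meant to test that dependence, although the record does not say so.
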