Addgene plasmid #215487: FUW-hSNCA(D2R)-NE
Purpose: Lentiviral expression of mutated alpha-synuclein (2nd amino acid aspartate mutated to arginine) in mammalian cells
Depositing lab: Ophir Shalem. Depositing organization: Children's Hospital of Philadelphia. Publication: Sequential CRISPR screening reveals partial NatB inhibition as a strategy to mitigate alpha-synuclein levels in human neurons. Santhosh Kumar S, Naseri NN, Pather SR, Hallacli E, Ndayisaba A, Buenaventura C, Acosta K, Roof J, Fazelinia H, Spruce LA, Luk K, Khurana V, Rhoades E, Shalem O. Sci Adv. 2024 Feb 9;10(6):eadj4767. doi: 10.1126/sciadv.adj4767. Epub 2024 Feb 9. PubMed 38335281.
Backbone
  Vector backbone: HR'CS-G
  Backbone size w/o insert (bp): 9155
  Vector type: Mammalian Expression, Lentiviral
Growth in bacteria
  Bacterial resistance: Ampicillin, 100 μg/mL
  Growth temperature: 37°C
  Growth strain: NEB Stable
  Copy number: High Copy
Gene/Insert
  Gene/Insert name: alpha-synuclein
  Species: H. sapiens (human)
  Insert size (bp): 477
  Mutation: D (second aa) mutated to R
  Entrez Gene: SNCA (a.k.a. NACP, PARK1, PARK4, PD1)
  Promoter: Ubc
  Tag / fusion protein: NE tag (C terminal on insert)
  Cloning method: Gibson Cloning
Terms and licenses: Academic/Nonprofit Terms; Industry Terms: Not Available to Industry
How to cite: FUW-hSNCA(D2R)-NE was a gift from Ophir Shalem (Addgene plasmid # 215487 ; http://n2t.net/addgene:215487 ; RRID:Addgene_215487)
